Addgene plasmid #13398: Syn3F31A
Depositing lab: Thomas Weimbs. Depositing organization: University of California, Santa Barbara. Publication: Apical targeting of syntaxin 3 is essential for epithelial cell polarity. Sharma N, Low SH, Misra S, Pallavi B, Weimbs T. J Cell Biol. 2006 Jun 19. 173(6):937-48. 10.1083/jcb.200603132 PubMed 16785322.
Backbone
  Vector backbone: PCDNA4/TO/myc-His
  Backbone manufacturer: Invitrogen
  Backbone size w/o insert (bp): 5150
  Vector type: Mammalian Expression
  Selectable markers: Zeocin
Growth in bacteria
  Bacterial resistance: Ampicillin, 100 μg/mL
  Growth temperature: 37°C
  Growth strain: DH5alpha
  Copy number: High Copy
Gene/Insert
  Gene/Insert name: Syntaxin3 (alt name: STX3)
  Species: H. sapiens (human)
  Insert size (bp): 870
  Mutation: Insert is cloned into a modified vector. F31 of syn3 is changed to A.
  Entrez Gene: STX3 (a.k.a. DIAR12, MVID2, RDMVID, STX3A)
  Tag / fusion protein: Myc-His (C terminal on insert)
  Cloning method: Restriction Enzyme; 5′ cloning site EcoRI (not destroyed); 3′ cloning site XhoI (not destroyed)
  Sequencing primers: 5′ CMVF; 3′ pcDNA3.1/BGH reverse primier
Terms and licenses: Academic/Nonprofit Terms; Industry Terms: Not Available to Industry
How to cite: Syn3F31A was a gift from Thomas Weimbs (Addgene plasmid # 13398 ; http://n2t.net/addgene:13398 ; RRID:Addgene_13398)
