[The description below was written by a language model from this plasmid's Addgene catalogue record.]
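Description:
Syn3F31A is a mammalian expression plasmid built on a modified version of the Invitrogen pcDNA4/TO/myc-His backbone (about 5.15 kb without insert). It carries an approximately 870 bp insert encoding human syntaxin 3 (STX3) with a point mutation that changes phenylalanine 31 to alanine. The coding sequence was placed between EcoRI and XhoI sites, both of which remain intact, and it is fused at its C terminus to the Myc-His tag, which allows antibody detection through the Myc epitope and affinity capture through the polyhistidine stretch. The plasmid is maintained at high copy number in E. coli under ampicillin selection, and Zeocin resistance provides the selectable marker for mammalian cells. The record notes that the vector was modified but does not say how.

No feature table is provided, so the regulatory elements are not explicitly listed. The pcDNA4/TO series normally uses a CMV promoter containing tetracycline operator sites, giving tetracycline-inducible expression in cells that supply the Tet repressor and constitutive expression otherwise, followed by a BGH polyadenylation signal. The listed CMV forward and BGH reverse sequencing primers are consistent with that arrangement.

Syntaxin 3 is a SNARE protein, and the associated publication addresses the role of its apical targeting in epithelial cell polarity. This F31A mutant was presumably used to test the contribution of that N-terminal residue to syntaxin 3 localization or function, by comparison with the wild-type protein in cultured epithelial cells, although the record itself does not describe the mutant's phenotype.
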