>Addgene plasmid #13398 | Syn3F31A | addgene partial sequence | sequence record 19479 | CMV-F 5'-CGCAAATGGGCGGTAGGCGTG-3'
GCAGAGCTCTCCCTATCAGTGATAGAGATCTCCCTATCAGTGATAGAGATCGTCGACGAGCTCGTTTAGT
GAACCGTCAGATCGCCTGGAGACGCCATCCACGCTGTTTTGACCTCCATAGAAGACACCGGGACCGATCC
AGCCTCCGGACTCTAGCGTTTAAACTTAAGCTTGGTACCGAGCTCGGATCCACTAGTCCAGTGTGGTGGA
ATTCCTGGGCTTCAGGATGAAGGACCGTCTGGAGCAGCTGAAGGCCAAGCAGCTGACACAGGATGATGAT
ACTGATGCGGTTGAGATTGCTATCGACAACACGGCTGCTATGGACGAGTTCTTTTCTGAGATTGAGGAAA
CTCGGCTTAACATTGACAAGATCTCAGAACATGTAGAGGAGGCTAAGAAACTCTACAGTATCATTCTCTC
TGCACCGATTCCAGAGCCAAAAACCAAGGATGACCTAGAGCAGCTCACGACTGAGATTAAGAAAAGGGCC
AACAACGTCCGGAACAAACTGAAGAGCATGGAGAAGCATATTGAAGAAGATGAGGTCAGGTCATCGGCAG
ACCTTCGGATTCGGAAATCCCAGCACTCTGTCCTTTCTCGGAAGTTTGTGGAGGTGATGACCAAATACAA
TGAAGCTCAAGTGGACTTCCGAGAACGCAGCAAAGGGCGAATCCA
